Addgene plasmid #76843: PKD1 gRNA (BRDN0001149263)
Purpose: 3rd generation lentiviral gRNA plasmid targeting human PKD1
Depositing lab: John Doench & David Root. Depositing organization: Broad Institute. Publication: Optimized sgRNA design to maximize activity and minimize off-target effects of CRISPR-Cas9. Doench JG, Fusi N, Sullender M, Hegde M, Vaimberg EW, Donovan KF, Smith I, Tothova Z, Wilen C, Orchard R, Virgin HW, Listgarten J, Root DE. Nat Biotechnol. 2016 Jan 18. doi: 10.1038/nbt.3437. PubMed 26780180.
Backbone
  Vector backbone: lentiGuide-Puro
  Backbone manufacturer: Zhang Lab (Addgene plasmid # 52963)
  Vector type: Mammalian Expression, Lentiviral, CRISPR
  Selectable markers: Puromycin
Growth in bacteria
  Bacterial resistance: Ampicillin, 100 μg/mL
  Growth temperature: 37°C
  Growth strain: DH5alpha
  Copy number: High Copy
Gene/Insert
  Gene/Insert name: PKD1 (alt names: PKD1; NM_000296.3)
  gRNA/shRNA sequence: CGTGAACTACAACGTAACCG
  Species: H. sapiens (human)
  Entrez Gene: PKD1 (a.k.a. PBP, PC1, Pc-1, TRPP1)
  Promoter: hU6
  Cloning method: Unknown
  Sequencing primers: 5′ U6-F; 3′ pS2-R
Terms and licenses: Academic/Nonprofit Terms; Industry Terms: Not Available to Industry
Depositor comments: The gRNA was designed to target the following Genbank reference sequence(s): NM_000296.3,NM_001009944.2. Note that this plasmid does NOT contain Cas9. It should be used in conjunction with lentiCas9-Blast (Addgene #52962) or otherwise with cell lines already expressing Cas9. Browse the full kinome gRNA library at http://www.addgene.org/pooled-library/broadgpp-human-kinome/ or visit http://www.broadinstitute.org/rnai/public/ for detailed protocols and information.
How to cite: PKD1 gRNA (BRDN0001149263) was a gift from John Doench & David Root (Addgene plasmid # 76843 ; http://n2t.net/addgene:76843 ; RRID:Addgene_76843)
