[The description below was written by a language model from this plasmid's Addgene catalogue record and pLannotate feature annotations shown in this document.]
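Description:
PKD1 gRNA (BRDN0001149263) is a third-generation lentiviral single-guide RNA plasmid built on the lentiGuide-Puro backbone and designed to target human PKD1 (polycystin-1, also known as PC1 or TRPP1). It is maintained in E. coli through a high-copy ColE1/pUC-type origin and an ampicillin resistance gene (β-lactamase). The backbone also carries an f1 origin, an SV40 origin and poly(A) signal, and remnants of lac and T7/T3 cloning elements. The assembled sequence is about 8.3 kb.

The lentiviral transfer cassette starts with an RSV promoter fused to a truncated HIV-1 5' LTR, which makes genomic RNA production independent of Tat. It is followed by the Ψ packaging signal with a partial gag region, the Rev response element for nuclear export of the unspliced viral RNA, and a cPPT/CTS that aids nuclear import of the provirus. The cassette ends in a self-inactivating ΔU3 3' LTR. Within it, a human U6 RNA polymerase III promoter drives the PKD1-specific 20-nt spacer joined to the Streptococcus pyogenes Cas9 guide scaffold. A separate EF-1α promoter, including its first intron, expresses puromycin N-acetyltransferase for selection of transduced mammalian cells, and a downstream WPRE enhances transcript expression.

The plasmid does not encode Cas9, so it is meant to be used with a separate Cas9 vector such as lentiCas9-Blast or in cells that already express Cas9. The guide belongs to a human kinome gRNA collection designed with optimized on-target and off-target rules, and it is suited to CRISPR knockout of PKD1 after packaging into lentivirus.
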