Features (pLannotate 1.2.2; 29 found; start..end, strand, type, name):
     14..80      +  CDS            small t antigen (fragment): SV40 (simian virus 40) small t antigen
    106..317     +  promoter       EF-1α core promoter: core promoter for human elongation factor EF-1α
    318..1256    +  intron         EF-1α intron A: intron upstream of the start codon of human EF-1α
   1278..1877    +  CDS            PuroR (fragment): puromycin N-acetyltransferase; pac from Streptomyces; confers resistance to puromycin
   1893..2481    +  misc_feature   WPRE: woodchuck hepatitis virus posttranscriptional regulatory element
   2532..2551    +  misc_feature   cPPT/CTS (fragment): central polypurine tract and central termination sequence of HIV-1
   2553..2786    +  LTR            3' LTR (ΔU3): self-inactivating 3' long terminal repeat (LTR) from HIV-1
   2864..2985    +  polyA_signal   SV40 poly(A) signal: SV40 polyadenylation signal
   3025..3160    +  rep_origin     SV40 ori: SV40 origin of replication
   3181..3199    -  promoter       T7 promoter: promoter for bacteriophage T7 RNA polymerase
   3207..3362    +  CDS            lacZα (fragment): LacZα fragment of β-galactosidase; lacZ fragment
   3367..3795    +  rep_origin     f1 ori (sequence partly withheld): f1 bacteriophage origin of replication; arrow indicates direction of (+) strand synthesis
   3848..3952    +  promoter       AmpR promoter: bla
   3953..4813    +  CDS            AmpR: β-lactamase; bla; confers resistance to ampicillin, carbenicillin, and related antibiotics
   4984..5572    +  rep_origin     ori: high-copy-number ColE1/pMB1/pBR322/pUC origin of replication
   5755..5847    +  CDS            lacI (fragment): lac repressor; lacI; The lac repressor binds to the lac operator to inhibit transcription in E. coli. This inhibition can be relieved by adding lactose or isopropyl-β-D-thiogalactopyranoside (IPTG).
   5860..5881    +  protein_bind   CAP binding site: CAP binding activates transcription in the presence of cAMP. E. coli catabolite activator protein
   5896..5926    +  promoter       lac promoter: promoter for the E. coli lac operon
   5934..5950    +  protein_bind   lac operator: The lac repressor binds to the lac operator to inhibit transcription in E. coli. This inhibition can be relieved by adding lactose or isopropyl-β-D-thiogalactopyranoside (IPTG). lac repressor encoded by lacI
   5995..6013    +  promoter       T3 promoter: promoter for bacteriophage T3 RNA polymerase
   6041..6267    +  promoter       RSV promoter: Rous sarcoma virus enhancer/promoter
   6268..6448    +  LTR            5' LTR (truncated): truncated 5' long terminal repeat (LTR) from HIV-1
   6495..6620    +  misc_feature   HIV-1 Ψ: packaging signal of human immunodeficiency virus type 1
   6604..6967    +  CDS            HIV-1 gag (fragment): gag protein from human immunodeficiency virus 1; gag
   7113..7346    +  misc_feature   RRE: The Rev response element (RRE) of HIV-1 allows for Rev-dependent mRNA export from the nucleus to the cytoplasm.
   7723..7749    +  CDS            Rev (fragment): human immunodeficiency virus 1 (HIV-1) Rev protein; rev; enhances nuclear export of unspliced and incompletely spliced viral mRNAs
   7753..7993    +  promoter       U6 promoter: RNA polymerase III promoter for human U6 snRNA
   8023..8098    +  misc_RNA       gRNA scaffold: guide RNA scaffold for the Streptococcus pyogenes CRISPR/Cas9 system
   8154..8271    +  misc_feature   cPPT/CTS: central polypurine tract and central termination sequence of HIV-1
>Addgene plasmid #76843 | PKD1 gRNA (BRDN0001149263) | addgene full sequence | sequence record 186614 | Addgene Assembled Sequence
CCCGGGTGCAAAGATGGATAAAGTTTTAAACAGAGAGGAATCTTTGCAGCTAATGGACCTTCTAGGTCTT
GAAAGGAGTGGGAATTGGCTCCGGTGCCCGTCAGTGGGCAGAGCGCACATCGCCCACAGTCCCCGAGAAG
TTGGGGGGAGGGGTCGGCAATTGATCCGGTGCCTAGAGAAGGTGGCGCGGGGTAAACTGGGAAAGTGATG
TCGTGTACTGGCTCCGCCTTTTTCCCGAGGGTGGGGGAGAACCGTATATAAGTGCAGTAGTCGCCGTGAA
CGTTCTTTTTCGCAACGGGTTTGCCGCCAGAACACAGGTAAGTGCCGTGTGTGGTTCCCGCGGGCCTGGC
CTCTTTACGGGTTATGGCCCTTGCGTGCCTTGAATTACTTCCACCTGGCTGCAGTACGTGATTCTTGATC
CCGAGCTTCGGGTTGGAAGTGGGTGGGAGAGTTCGAGGCCTTGCGCTTAAGGAGCCCCTTCGCCTCGTGC
TTGAGTTGAGGCCTGGCCTGGGCGCTGGGGCCGCCGCGTGCGAATCTGGTGGCACCTTCGCGCCTGTCTC
GCTGCTTTCGATAAGTCTCTAGCCATTTAAAATTTTTGATGACCTGCTGCGACGCTTTTTTTCTGGCAAG
ATAGTCTTGTAAATGCGGGCCAAGATCTGCACACTGGTATTTCGGTTTTTGGGGCCGCGGGCGGCGACGG
GGCCCGTGCGTCCCAGCGCACATGTTCGGCGAGGCGGGGCCTGCGAGCGCGGCCACCGAGAATCGGACGG
GGGTAGTCTCAAGCTGGCCGGCCTGCTCTGGTGCCTGGCCTCGCGCCGCCGTGTATCGCCCCGCCCTGGG
CGGCAAGGCTGGCCCGGTCGGCACCAGTTGCGTGAGCGGAAAGATGGCCGCTTCCCGGCCCTGCTGCAGG
GAGCTCAAAATGGAGGACGCGGCGCTCGGGAGAGCGGGCGGGTGAGTCACCCACACAAAGGAAAAGGGCC
TTTCCGTCCTCAGCCGTCGCTTCATGTGACTCCACGGAGTACCGGGCGCCGTCCAGGCACCTCGATTAGT
TCTCGAGCTTTTGGAGTACGTCGTCTTTAGGTTGGGGGGAGGGGTTTTATGCGATGGAGTTTCCCCACAC
TGAGTGGGTGGAGACTGAAGTTAGGCCAGCTTGGCACTTGATGTAATTCTCCTTGGAATTTGCCCTTTTT
GAGTTTGGATCTTGGTTCATTCTCAAGCCTCAGACAGTGGTTCAAAGTTTTTTTCTTCCATTTCAGGTGT
CGTGACGTACGGCCACCATGACCGAGTACAAGCCCACGGTGCGCCTCGCCACCCGCGACGACGTCCCCAG
GGCCGTACGCACCCTCGCCGCCGCGTTCGCCGACTACCCCGCCACGCGCCACACCGTCGATCCGGACCGC
CACATCGAGCGGGTCACCGAGCTGCAAGAACTCTTCCTCACGCGCGTCGGGCTCGACATCGGCAAGGTGT
GGGTCGCGGACGACGGCGCCGCCGTGGCGGTCTGGACCACGCCGGAGAGCGTCGAAGCGGGGGCGGTGTT
CGCCGAGATCGGCCCGCGCATGGCCGAGTTGAGCGGTTCCCGGCTGGCCGCGCAGCAACAGATGGAAGGC
CTCCTGGCGCCGCACCGGCCCAAGGAGCCCGCGTGGTTCCTGGCCACCGTCGGAGTCTCGCCCGACCACC
AGGGCAAGGGTCTGGGCAGCGCCGTCGTGCTCCCCGGAGTGGAGGCGGCCGAGCGCGCCGGGGTGCCCGC
CTTCCTGGAGACCTCCGCGCCCCGCAACCTCCCCTTCTACGAGCGGCTCGGCTTCACCGTCACCGCCGAC
GTCGAGGTGCCCGAAGGACCGCGCACCTGGTGCATGACCCGCAAGCCCGGTGCCTGAACGCGTTAAGTCG
ACAATCAACCTCTGGATTACAAAATTTGTGAAAGATTGACTGGTATTCTTAACTATGTTGCTCCTTTTAC
GCTATGTGGATACGCTGCTTTAATGCCTTTGTATCATGCTATTGCTTCCCGTATGGCTTTCATTTTCTCC
TCCTTGTATAAATCCTGGTTGCTGTCTCTTTATGAGGAGTTGTGGCCCGTTGTCAGGCAACGTGGCGTGG
TGTGCACTGTGTTTGCTGACGCAACCCCCACTGGTTGGGGCATTGCCACCACCTGTCAGCTCCTTTCCGG
GACTTTCGCTTTCCCCCTCCCTATTGCCACGGCGGAACTCATCGCCGCCTGCCTTGCCCGCTGCTGGACA
GGGGCTCGGCTGTTGGGCACTGACAATTCCGTGGTGTTGTCGGGGAAATCATCGTCCTTTCCTTGGCTGC
TCGCCTGTGTTGCCACCTGGATTCTGCGCGGGACGTCCTTCTGCTACGTCCCTTCGGCCCTCAATCCAGC
GGACCTTCCTTCCCGCGGCCTGCTGCCGGCTCTGCGGCCTCTTCCGCGTCTTCGCCTTCGCCCTCAGACG
AGTCGGATCTCCCTTTGGGCCGCCTCCCCGCGTCGACTTTAAGACCAATGACTTACAAGGCAGCTGTAGA
TCTTAGCCACTTTTTAAAAGAAAAGGGGGGACTGGAAGGGCTAATTCACTCCCAACGAAGACAAGATCTG
CTTTTTGCTTGTACTGGGTCTCTCTGGTTAGACCAGATCTGAGCCTGGGAGCTCTCTGGCTAACTAGGGA
ACCCACTGCTTAAGCCTCAATAAAGCTTGCCTTGAGTGCTTCAAGTAGTGTGTGCCCGTCTGTTGTGTGA
CTCTGGTAACTAGAGATCCCTCAGACCCTTTTAGTCAGTGTGGAAAATCTCTAGCAGTACGTATAGTAGT
TCATGTCATCTTATTATTCAGTATTTATAACTTGCAAAGAAATGAATATCAGAGAGTGAGAGGAACTTGT
TTATTGCAGCTTATAATGGTTACAAATAAAGCAATAGCATCACAAATTTCACAAATAAAGCATTTTTTTC
ACTGCATTCTAGTTGTGGTTTGTCCAAACTCATCAATGTATCTTATCATGTCTGGCTCTAGCTATCCCGC
CCCTAACTCCGCCCATCCCGCCCCTAACTCCGCCCAGTTCCGCCCATTCTCCGCCCCATGGCTGACTAAT
TTTTTTTATTTATGCAGAGGCCGAGGCCGCCTCGGCCTCTGAGCTATTCCAGAAGTAGTGAGGAGGCTTT
TTTGGAGGCCTAGGGACGTACCCAATTCGCCCTATAGTGAGTCGTATTACGCGCGCTCACTGGCCGTCGT
TTTACAACGTCGTGACTGGGAAAACCCTGGCGTTACCCAACTTAATCGCCTTGCAGCACATCCCCCTTTC
GCCAGCTGGCGTAATAGCGAAGAGGCCCGCACCGATCGCCCTTCCCAACAGTTGCGCAGCCTGAATGGCG
AATGGG
[124 nt withheld, positions 3367-3490]
C
[91 nt withheld, positions 3492-3582]
A
[49 nt withheld, positions 3584-3632]
CCTTTGACGTTGGAGTCCACGTTCTTT
[37 nt withheld, positions 3660-3696]
ACCCTATCTCGGTCTATTCTTTTGATTTATAAGGGATTTTGCCGATTTCGGCCTATTGGTTAAAAAATGA
GCTGATTTAACAAAAATTTAACGCGAATTTTAACAAAATATTAACGCTTACAATTTAGGTGGCACTTTTC
GGGGAAATGTGCGCGGAACCCCTATTTGTTTATTTTTCTAAATACATTCAAATATGTATCCGCTCATGAG
ACAATAACCCTGATAAATGCTTCAATAATATTGAAAAAGGAAGAGTATGAGTATTCAACATTTCCGTGTC
GCCCTTATTCCCTTTTTTGCGGCATTTTGCCTTCCTGTTTTTGCTCACCCAGAAACGCTGGTGAAAGTAA
AAGATGCTGAAGATCAGTTGGGTGCACGAGTGGGTTACATCGAACTGGATCTCAACAGCGGTAAGATCCT
TGAGAGTTTTCGCCCCGAAGAACGTTTTCCAATGATGAGCACTTTTAAAGTTCTGCTATGTGGCGCGGTA
TTATCCCGTATTGACGCCGGGCAAGAGCAACTCGGTCGCCGCATACACTATTCTCAGAATGACTTGGTTG
AGTACTCACCAGTCACAGAAAAGCATCTTACGGATGGCATGACAGTAAGAGAATTATGCAGTGCTGCCAT
AACCATGAGTGATAACACTGCGGCCAACTTACTTCTGACAACGATCGGAGGACCGAAGGAGCTAACCGCT
TTTTTGCACAACATGGGGGATCATGTAACTCGCCTTGATCGTTGGGAACCGGAGCTGAATGAAGCCATAC
CAAACGACGAGCGTGACACCACGATGCCTGTAGCAATGGCAACAACGTTGCGCAAACTATTAACTGGCGA
ACTACTTACTCTAGCTTCCCGGCAACAATTAATAGACTGGATGGAGGCGGATAAAGTTGCAGGACCACTT
CTGCGCTCGGCCCTTCCGGCTGGCTGGTTTATTGCTGATAAATCTGGAGCCGGTGAGCGTGGGTCTCGCG
GTATCATTGCAGCACTGGGGCCAGATGGTAAGCCCTCCCGTATCGTAGTTATCTACACGACGGGGAGTCA
GGCAACTATGGATGAACGAAATAGACAGATCGCTGAGATAGGTGCCTCACTGATTAAGCATTGGTAACTG
TCAGACCAAGTTTACTCATATATACTTTAGATTGATTTAAAACTTCATTTTTAATTTAAAAGGATCTAGG
TGAAGATCCTTTTTGATAATCTCATGACCAAAATCCCTTAACGTGAGTTTTCGTTCCACTGAGCGTCAGA
CCCCGTAGAAAAGATCAAAGGATCTTCTTGAGATCCTTTTTTTCTGCGCGTAATCTGCTGCTTGCAAACA
AAAAAACCACCGCTACCAGCGGTGGTTTGTTTGCCGGATCAAGAGCTACCAACTCTTTTTCCGAAGGTAA
CTGGCTTCAGCAGAGCGCAGATACCAAATACTGTTCTTCTAGTGTAGCCGTAGTTAGGCCACCACTTCAA
GAACTCTGTAGCACCGCCTACATACCTCGCTCTGCTAATCCTGTTACCAGTGGCTGCTGCCAGTGGCGAT
AAGTCGTGTCTTACCGGGTTGGACTCAAGACGATAGTTACCGGATAAGGCGCAGCGGTCGGGCTGAACGG
GGGGTTCGTGCACACAGCCCAGCTTGGAGCGAACGACCTACACCGAACTGAGATACCTACAGCGTGAGCT
ATGAGAAAGCGCCACGCTTCCCGAAGGGAGAAAGGCGGACAGGTATCCGGTAAGCGGCAGGGTCGGAACA
GGAGAGCGCACGAGGGAGCTTCCAGGGGGAAACGCCTGGTATCTTTATAGTCCTGTCGGGTTTCGCCACC
TCTGACTTGAGCGTCGATTTTTGTGATGCTCGTCAGGGGGGCGGAGCCTATGGAAAAACGCCAGCAACGC
GGCCTTTTTACGGTTCCTGGCCTTTTGCTGGCCTTTTGCTCACATGTTCTTTCCTGCGTTATCCCCTGAT
TCTGTGGATAACCGTATTACCGCCTTTGAGTGAGCTGATACCGCTCGCCGCAGCCGAACGACCGAGCGCA
GCGAGTCAGTGAGCGAGGAAGCGGAAGAGCGCCCAATACGCAAACCGCCTCTCCCCGCGCGTTGGCCGAT
TCATTAATGCAGCTGGCACGACAGGTTTCCCGACTGGAAAGCGGGCAGTGAGCGCAACGCAATTAATGTG
AGTTAGCTCACTCATTAGGCACCCCAGGCTTTACACTTTATGCTTCCGGCTCGTATGTTGTGTGGAATTG
TGAGCGGATAACAATTTCACACAGGAAACAGCTATGACCATGATTACGCCAAGCGCGCAATTAACCCTCA
CTAAAGGGAACAAAAGCTGGAGCTGCAAGCTTAATGTAGTCTTATGCAATACTCTTGTAGTCTTGCAACA
TGGTAACGATGAGTTAGCAACATGCCTTACAAGGAGAGAAAAAGCACCGTGCATGCCGATTGGTGGAAGT
AAGGTGGTACGATCGTGCCTTATTAGGAAGGCAACAGACGGGTCTGACATGGATTGGACGAACCACTGAA
TTGCCGCATTGCAGAGATATTGTATTTAAGTGCCTAGCTCGATACATAAACGGGTCTCTCTGGTTAGACC
AGATCTGAGCCTGGGAGCTCTCTGGCTAACTAGGGAACCCACTGCTTAAGCCTCAATAAAGCTTGCCTTG
AGTGCTTCAAGTAGTGTGTGCCCGTCTGTTGTGTGACTCTGGTAACTAGAGATCCCTCAGACCCTTTTAG
TCAGTGTGGAAAATCTCTAGCAGTGGCGCCCGAACAGGGACTTGAAAGCGAAAGGGAAACCAGAGGAGCT
CTCTCGACGCAGGACTCGGCTTGCTGAAGCGCGCACGGCAAGAGGCGAGGGGCGGCGACTGGTGAGTACG
CCAAAAATTTTGACTAGCGGAGGCTAGAAGGAGAGAGATGGGTGCGAGAGCGTCAGTATTAAGCGGGGGA
GAATTAGATCGCGATGGGAAAAAATTCGGTTAAGGCCAGGGGGAAAGAAAAAATATAAATTAAAACATAT
AGTATGGGCAAGCAGGGAGCTAGAACGATTCGCAGTTAATCCTGGCCTGTTAGAAACATCAGAAGGCTGT
AGACAAATACTGGGACAGCTACAACCATCCCTTCAGACAGGATCAGAAGAACTTAGATCATTATATAATA
CAGTAGCAACCCTCTATTGTGTGCATCAAAGGATAGAGATAAAAGACACCAAGGAAGCTTTAGACAAGAT
AGAGGAAGAGCAAAACAAAAGTAAGACCACCGCACAGCAAGCGGCCGCTGATCTTCAGACCTGGAGGAGG
AGATATGAGGGACAATTGGAGAAGTGAATTATATAAATATAAAGTAGTAAAAATTGAACCATTAGGAGTA
GCACCCACCAAGGCAAAGAGAAGAGTGGTGCAGAGAGAAAAAAGAGCAGTGGGAATAGGAGCTTTGTTCC
TTGGGTTCTTGGGAGCAGCAGGAAGCACTATGGGCGCAGCGTCAATGACGCTGACGGTACAGGCCAGACA
ATTATTGTCTGGTATAGTGCAGCAGCAGAACAATTTGCTGAGGGCTATTGAGGCGCAACAGCATCTGTTG
CAACTCACAGTCTGGGGCATCAAGCAGCTCCAGGCAAGAATCCTGGCTGTGGAAAGATACCTAAAGGATC
AACAGCTCCTGGGGATTTGGGGTTGCTCTGGAAAACTCATTTGCACCACTGCTGTGCCTTGGAATGCTAG
TTGGAGTAATAAATCTCTGGAACAGATTTGGAATCACACGACCTGGATGGAGTGGGACAGAGAAATTAAC
AATTACACAAGCTTAATACACTCCTTAATTGAAGAATCGCAAAACCAGCAAGAAAAGAATGAACAAGAAT
TATTGGAATTAGATAAATGGGCAAGTTTGTGGAATTGGTTTAACATAACAAATTGGCTGTGGTATATAAA
ATTATTCATAATGATAGTAGGAGGCTTGGTAGGTTTAAGAATAGTTTTTGCTGTACTTTCTATAGTGAAT
AGAGTTAGGCAGGGATATTCACCATTATCGTTTCAGACCCACCTCCCAACCCCGAGGGGACCCAGAGAGG
GCCTATTTCCCATGATTCCTTCATATTTGCATATACGATACAAGGCTGTTAGAGAGATAATTAGAATTAA
TTTGACTGTAAACACAAAGATATTAGTACAAAATACGTGACGTAGAAAGTAATAATTTCTTGGGTAGTTT
GCAGTTTTAAAATTATGTTTTAAAATGGACTATCATATGCTTACCGTAACTTGAAAGTATTTCGATTTCT
TGGCTTTATATATCTTGTGGAAAGGACGAAACACCGCGTGAACTACAACGTAACCGGTTTTAGAGCTAGA
AATAGCAAGTTAAAATAAGGCTAGTCCGTTATCAACTTGAAAAAGTGGCACCGAGTCGGTGCTTTTTTAA
GCTTGGCGTAACTAGATCTTGAGACAAATGGCAGTATTCATCCACAATTTTAAAAGAAAAGGGGGGATTG
GGGGGTACAGTGCAGGGGAAAGAATAGTAGACATAATAGCAACAGACATACAAACTAAAGAATTACAAAA
ACAAATTACAAAAATTCAAAATTTTCGGGTTTATTACAGGGACAGCAGAGATCCACTTTGGCGCCGGCTC
GAGGGGG
