>Addgene plasmid #76843 | PKD1 gRNA (BRDN0001149263) | depositor partial sequence | sequence record 144303 | Target Sequence
CGTGAACTACAACGTAACCG
