>Addgene plasmid #76843 | PKD1 gRNA (BRDN0001149263) | addgene partial sequence | sequence record 186613 | hU6-F
GTAGAAAGTAATAATTTCTTGGGTAGTTTGCAGTTTTAAAATTATGTTTTAAAATGGACTATCATATGCT
TACCGTAACTTGAAAGTATTTCGATTTCTTGGCTTTATATATCTTGTGGAAAGGACGAAACACCGCGTGA
ACTACAACGTAACCGGTTTTAGAGCTAGAAATAGCAAGTTAAAATAAGGCTAGTCCGTTATCAACTTGAA
AAAGTGGCACCGAGTCGGTGCTTTTTTAAGCTTGGCGTAACTAGATCTTGAGACAAATGGCAGTATTCAT
CCACAATTTTAAAAGAAAAGGGGGGATTGGGGGGTACAGTGCAGGGGAAAGAATAGTAGACATAATAGCA
ACAGACATACAAACTAAAGAATTACAAAAACAAATTACAAAAATTCAAAATTTTCGGGTTTATTACAGGG
ACAGCAGAGATCCACTTTGGCGCCGGCTCGAGGGGGCCCGGGTGCAAAGATGGATAAAGTTTTAAACAGA
GAGGAATCTTTGCAGCTAATGGACCTTCTAGGTCTTGAAAGGAGTGGGAATTGGCTCCGGTGCCCGTCAG
TGGGCAGAGC
